Addgene plasmid #27503: pKDT17
Depositing lab: Peter Greenberg. Depositing organization: University of Washington. Publication: Structure of the autoinducer required for expression of Pseudomonas aeruginosa virulence genes. Pearson JP, Gray KM, Passador L, Tucker KD, Eberhard A, Iglewski BH, Greenberg EP. Proc Natl Acad Sci U S A. 1994 Jan 4. 91(1):197-201. 10.1073/pnas.91.1.197 PubMed 8278364.
Backbone
  Vector backbone: pTS400
  Vector type: Bacterial Expression
Growth in bacteria
  Bacterial resistance: Ampicillin, 100 μg/mL
  Growth temperature: 37°C
  Growth strain: DH5alpha
  Copy number: Unknown
Gene/Insert
  Gene/Insert name: LasR, LasB::LacZ fusion (alt name: transcriptional regulator LasR)
  Species: Pseudomonas aeruginosa
  Insert size (bp): 800
  Entrez Gene: lasR (a.k.a. PA1430)
  Cloning method: Restriction Enzyme
  Sequencing primers: 5′ n/a
Terms and licenses: Academic/Nonprofit Terms; Industry Terms: Not Available to Industry
Depositor comments: Expresses LasR under the control of the lac promoter. Contains a lasB::lacZ reporter of lasB promoter activity
How to cite: pKDT17 was a gift from Peter Greenberg (Addgene plasmid # 27503 ; http://n2t.net/addgene:27503 ; RRID:Addgene_27503)
