[The description below was written by a language model from this plasmid's Addgene catalogue record.]
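Description:
pKDT17 is a bacterial expression and reporter plasmid built on the pTS400 backbone and selected with ampicillin. The record lists its copy number as unknown and does not state the origin of replication, and no feature table is available to confirm the arrangement of individual elements. The insert material comes from Pseudomonas aeruginosa and is recorded as about 800 bp, a figure that most plausibly refers to the lasR portion rather than to the full reporter assembly, although the record does not clarify this.

The plasmid combines two functional units that together reconstitute a quorum-sensing response in a single construct. The first is lasR (PA1430), encoding the LasR transcriptional regulator, which the depositor notes is expressed under the control of the lac promoter. The second is a lasB::lacZ fusion, in which beta-galactosidase output reports on activity of the lasB promoter; lasB encodes the elastase of P. aeruginosa and is a well-known LasR-regulated virulence gene. Because LasR activates its target promoters only when bound to its cognate acyl-homoserine lactone autoinducer, cells carrying pKDT17 produce beta-galactosidase in response to that signal molecule. This makes the plasmid useful as a bioassay for detecting and quantifying LasR-activating autoinducer, consistent with the associated work on determining the structure of the autoinducer required for P. aeruginosa virulence gene expression. It can also be used to test candidate agonists or antagonists of LasR signalling, though such applications go beyond what the record itself states.
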