>Addgene plasmid #27503 | pKDT17 | addgene partial sequence | sequence record 33892 | 27503 with lac-promoter (5' CACTTTATGCTTCCGGCTCG 3')
AACAGCTATGACATGATTACGAATTCGAGCTCGGTACCCATCGGGTGCCGAATCCATATTTGGCTGATTG
GTTAATAGTTTAAGAAGAACGTAGCGCTATGGCCTTGGTTGACGGTTTTCTTGAGCTGGAACGCTCAAGT
GGAAAATTGGAGTGGAGCGCCATCCTGCAGAAGATGGCGAGCGACCTTGGATTCTCGAAGATCCTGTTCG
GCCTGTTGCCTAAGGACAGCCAGGACTACGAGAACGCCTTCATCGTCGGCAACTACCCGGCCGCCTGGCG
CGAGCATTACGACCGGGCTGGCTACGCGCGGGTCGACCCGACGGTCAGTCACTGTACCCAGAGCGTACTG
CCGATTTTCTGGGAACCGTCCATCTACCAGACGCGAAAGCAGCACGAGTTCTTCGAGGAAGCCTCGGCCG
CCGGCCTGGTGTATGGGCTGACCATGCCGCTGCATGGTGCTCGCGGCGAACTCGGCGCGCTGAGCCTCAG
CGTGGAAGCGGAAAACCGGGCCGAGGCCAACCGTTTCATGGAGTCGGTCCTGCCGACCCTGTGGATGCTC
AAGGACTACGCACTGCAGAGCGGTGCCGGACTGGCCTTCGAACATCCGGTCAGCAAACCGGTGGTTCTGA
CCAGCCGGGAGAAGGAAGTGTTGCAGTGGTGCGCCATCGGCAAGACCAGTTGGGAGATATCGGTTATCTG
CAACTGCTCGGAAGCCAATGTGAACTTCCATATGGGAAATATTCGGCGGAAGTTCGGTGTGACCTCCCGC
CGCGTAGCGGCCATTATGGCCGTTAATTTGGGTCTTATTACTCTCTGATCTTGCCTCTCAGGTCGGCGAG
GGGGATCCTCTAGAGTCGACCTGCAGGCATGCAAGCTTGGCACTGGCCGTCGTTTTAC
