>Addgene plasmid #27503 | pKDT17 | addgene partial sequence | sequence record 33893 | 27503 with LacZ-R (5' GACAGTATCGGCCTCAGGAA 3')
CCAGGCAAAGCGCCATTCGCCATTCAGGCTGCGCAACTGTTGGGAAGGGCGATCGGTGCGGGCCTCTTCG
CTATTACGCCAGCTGGCGAAAGGGGGATGTGCTGCAAGGCGATTAAGTTGGGTAACGCCAGGGTTTTCCC
AGTCACGACGTTGTAAAACGACGGGATCCCCGGGAATTGGCGAAACACCCATGATCGCAACGAACAACAG
GTCAAGCGTAGAAACCTTCTTCATCTTGTTCAGTTCTCCTGGTTTTTTCAGGCCGAAGTACTCGGCCGAC
GCTTACCGCCGCCTTGTGGGCTGATCGGAACAGCCGTATCAGTCCTTCGGGTAGAAGGAACTGCACTCCC
CTGGCTCGGTCCCGTTTTCGACGGTGCTTTCGTGTACCAAAAAGAACCCGCGGCCAAACCTGCCAGAACT
GGCAGGTAGCCTTGATTTCGCCGGAAATCTGTATGTTTTCGCTGGAATAGCTAGCAGAAAAGCAGGTGGC
AGCTAGGTTGCCCCCAGCTCCGGGACGCGCTCAGCGAGGGGCCATGTGGACGATCATCAGTTGCACGCTT
TCCTGGCCGCGGAATTAATTCTTGAAGACGAAAGGGCCTCGTGATACGCCTATTTTTATAGGTTAATGTC
ATGATAATAATGGTTTCTTAGACGTCAGGTGGCACTTTTCGGGGAAATGTGCGCGGAACCCCTATTTGTT
TATTTTTCTAAATACATTCAAATATG
